>Addgene plasmid #238642 | NanoLuc-WDR5 Fusion Vector | addgene full sequence | sequence record 481215 | Addgene NGS Result
GGCTCCGGTGCCCGTCAGTGGGCAGAGCGCACATCGCCCACAGTCCCCGAGAAGTTGGGGGGAGGGGTCG
GCAATTGAACCGGTGCCTAGAGAAGGTGGCGCGGGGTAAACTGGGAAAGTGATGTCGTGTACTGGCTCCG
CCTTTTTCCCGAGGGTGGGGGAGAACCGTATATAAGTGCAGTAGTCGCCGTGAACGTTCTTTTTCGCAAC
GGGTTTGCCGCCAGAACACAGGTAAGTGCCGTGTGTGGTTCCCGCGGGCCTGGCCTCTTTACGGGTTATG
GCCCTTGCGTGCCTTGAATTACTTCCACCTGGCTGCAGTACGTGATTCTTGATCCCGAGCTTCGGGTTGG
AAGTGGGTGGGAGAGTTCGAGGCCTTGCGCTTAAGGAGCCCCTTCGCCTCGTGCTTGAGTTGAGGCCTGG
CCTGGGCGCTGGGGCCGCCGCGTGCGAATCTGGTGGCACCTTCGCGCCTGTCTCGCTGCTTTCGATAAGT
CTCTAGCCATTTAAAATTTTTGATGACCTGCTGCGACGCTTTTTTTCTGGCAAGATAGTCTTGTAAATGC
GGGCCAAGATCTGCACACTGGTATTTCGGTTTTTGGGGCCGCGGGCGGCGACGGGGCCCGTGCGTCCCAG
CGCACATGTTCGGCGAGGCGGGGCCTGCGAGCGCGGCCACCGAGAATCGGACGGGGGTAGTCTCAAGCTG
GCCGGCCTGCTCTGGTGCCTGGCCTCGCGCCGCCGTGTATCGCCCCGCCCTGGGCGGCAAGGCTGGCCCG
GTCGGCACCAGTTGCGTGAGCGGAAAGATGGCCGCTTCCCGGCCCTGCTGCAGGCAGCTCAAAATGGAGG
ACGCGGCGCTCGGGAGAGCGGGCGGGTGAGTCACCCACACAAAGGAAAAGGGCCTTTCCGTCCTCAGCCG
TCGCTTCATGTGACTCCACGGAGTACCGGGCGCCGTCCAGGCACCTCGATTAGTTCTCGAGCTTTTGGAG
TACGTCGTCTTTAGGTTGGGGGGAGGGGTTTTATGCGATGGAGTTTCCCCACACTGAGTGGGTGGAGACT
GAAGTTAGGCCAGCTTGGCACTTGATGTAATTCTCCTTGGAATTTGCCCTTTTTGAGTTTGGATCTTGGT
TCATTCTCAAGCCTCAGACAGTGGTTCAAAGTTTTTTTCTTCCATTTCAGGTGTCGTGAAAGCCGAATTC
TGCAGATATCCATCACACTGTCGAGCATGCATCTAGTCCAGTGTGGTGGAATTCGGCTTCGTGGGGACGC
CGTACAGGGACGTGCACCTCTCCCGCTGCACCGCCTCCAGCGTCGCCGCCGGCTCGAAGGACGGGGCCGG
GATGACGATGCAGGCGGCGTGGGAGGTGGCGCCCAAGTTGCCCATGACCATGCCGAAGCAGTGGTAGAAG
GGCACCGGCAGACACACCCGGTCCTGCTCCGTGTAGCCGACCGTGCGGCCCACCCAGTAGCCGTTGTTGA
GGATGTTGTGGTGGGAGAGCGTGGCGCCCTTGGGGAAGCCGGTGTGCCGGAGGTGTACTGGATGTTGACC
GGGAATCGATGCCACCATGATTGAACAAGATGGATTGCACGCAGGTTCTCCGGCCGCTTGGGTGGAGAGG
CTATTCGGCTATGACTGGGCACAACAGACAATCGGCTGCTCTGATGCCGCCGTGTTCCGGCTGTCAGCGC
AGGGGCGCCCGGTTCTTTTTGTCAAGACCGACCTGTCCGGTGCCCTGAATGAACTGCAGGACGAGGCAGC
GCGGCTATCGTGGCTGGCCACGACGGGCGTTCCTTGCGCAGCTGTGCTCGACGTTGTCACTGAAGCGGGA
AGGGACTGGCTGCTATTGGGCGAAGTGCCGGGGCAGGATCTCCTGTCATCTCACCTTGCTCCTGCCGAGA
AAGTATCCATCATGGCTGATGCAATGCGGCGGCTGCATACGCTTGATCCGGCTACCTGCCCATTCGACCA
CCAAGCGAAACATCGCATCGAGCGAGCACGTACTCGGATGGAAGCCGGTCTTGTCGATCAGGATGATCTG
GACGAAGAGCATCAGGGGCTCGCGCCAGCCGAACTGTTCGCCAGGCTCAAGGCGCGCATGCCCGACGGCG
AGGATCTCGTCGTGACCCACGGCGATGCCTGCTTGCCGAATATCATGGTGGAAAATGGCCGCTTTTCTGG
ATTCATCGACTGTGGCCGGCTGGGTGTGGCGGACCGCTATCAGGACATAGCGTTGGCTACCCGTGATATT
GCTGAAGAGCTTGGCGGCGAATGGGCTGACCGCTTCCTCGTGCTTTACGGTATCGCCGCTCCCGATTCGC
AGCGCATCGCCTTCTATCGCCTTCTTGACGAGTTCTTCTGAACTCTAGCCATCACGATGGCCGCAATAAA
ATATCTTTATTTTCATTACATCTGTGTGTTGGTTTTTTGTGTGACGATTCCGGACTATAAAAGGATCTAG
GTGAAGATCCTTTTTGATAATCTCATGACCAAAATCCCTTAACGTGAGTTTTCGTTCCACTGAGCGTCAG
ACCCCGTAGAAAAGATCAAAGGATCTTCTTGAAATCCTTTTTTTCTGCGCGTAATCTGCTGCTTGCAAAC
AAAAAAACCACCGCTACCAGCGGTGGTTTGTTTGCCGGATCAAGAGCTACCAACTCTTTTTCCGAAGGTA
ACTGGCTTCAGCAGAGCGCAGATACCAAATACTGTCCTTCTAGTGTAGCCGTAGTTAGGCCACCACTTCA
AGAACTCTGTAGCACCGCCTACATACCTCGCTCTGCTAATCCTGTTACCAGTGGCTGCTGCCAGTGGCGA
TAAGTCGTGTCTTACCGGGTTGGACTCAAGACGATAGTTACCGGATAAGGCGCAGCGGTCGGGCTGAACG
GGGGGTTCGTGCACACAGCCCAGCTTGGAGCGAACGACCTACACCGAACTGAGATACCTACAGCGTGAGC
TATGAGAAAGCGCCACGCTTCCCGAAGGGAGAAAGGCGGACAGGTATCCGGTAAGCGGCAGGGTCGGAAC
AGGAGAGCGCACGAGGGAGCTTCCAGGGGGAAACGCCTGGTATCTTTATAGTCCTGTCGGGTTTCGCCAC
CTCTGACTTGAGCGTCGATTTTTGTGATGCTCGTCAGGGGGGCGGAGCCTATGGAAAAACGCCAGCAACG
CGGCCTTTTTACGGTTCCTGGCCTTTTGCTGGCCTTTTGCTCACATGTTCTTTCCTGCGTTATCCCCTGA
TTCTGTGGATAACCGTATTACCGCCTTTGAGTGAGCTGATACCGGTTGGGCGTCGCTTGGTCGGTCATTT
CGAACCCCAGAGTCCCGCTTACGCCCCGCCCTGCCACTCATCGCAGTACTGTTGTAATTCATTAAGCATT
CTGCCGACATGGAAGCCATCACAGACGGCATGATGAACCTGAATCGCCAGCGGCATCAGCACCTTGTCGC
CTTGCGTATAATATTTGCCCATAGTGAAAACGGGGGCGAAGAAGTTGTCCATATTGGCCACGTTTAAATC
AAAACTGGTGAAACTCACCCAGGGATTGGCTGAGACGAAAAACATATTCTCAATAAACCCTTTAGGGAAA
TAGGCCAGGTTTTCACCGTAACACGCCACATCTTGCGAATATATGTGTAGAAACTGCCGGAAATCGTCGT
GGTATTCACTCCAGAGCGATGAAAACGTTTCAGTTTGCTCATGGAAAACGGTGTAACAAGGGTGAACACT
ATCCCATATCACCAGCTCACCGTCTTTCATTGCCATACGGAATTCCGGATGAGCATTCATCAGGCGGGCA
AGAATGTGAATAAAGGCCGGATAAAACTTGTGCTTATTTTTCTTTACGGTCTTTAAAAAGGCCGTAATAT
CCAGCTGAACGGTCTGGTTATAGGTACATTGAGCAACTGACTGAAATGCCTCAAAATGTTCTTTACGATG
CCATTGGGATATATCAACGGTGGTATATCCAGTGATTTTTTTCTCCATGATCTGCCTCCTGGGTTTAGTT
CCTCACCTTGTCGTATTATACTATGCCGATATACTATGCCGATGATTAATTGTCAACAGTATTAGAATTC
GATTTGACCTCCCACCGTACACGCCTACCGCCCATTTGCGTCAACGGGGCGGGGTTATTACGACATTTTG
GAAAGTCCCGTTGATTTTGGTGCCAAAACAAACTCCCATTGACGTCAATGGGGTGGAGACTTGGAAATCC
CCGTGAGTCAAACCGCTATCCACGCCCATTGGTGTACTGCCAAAACCGCATCACCATGGTAATAGCGATG
ACTAATACGTAGATGTACTGCCAAGTAGGAAAGTCCCGTAAGGTCATGTACTGGGCATAATGCCAGGCGG
GCCATTTACCGTCATTGACGTCAATAGGGGGCGGACTTGGCATATGATACACTTGATGTACTGCCAAGTG
GGCAGTTTACCGTAAATACTCCACCCATTGACGTCAATGGAAAGTCCCTATTGGCGTTACTATGGGAACA
TACGTCATTATTGACGTCAATGGGCGGGGGTCGTTGGGCGGTCAGCCAGGCGGGCCATTTACCGTAAGTT
ATGTAACGCGGAACTCCATATATGGGCTATGAACTAATGACCCCGTAATTGATTACTATTAATAACTAGT
GGCGCGCCAGGGAGGCCTATATAAGCAGAGCTGGTTTAGTGAACCGTCAGATCGCCCATTTAGGTGACAC
TATAGAATACAAGCTACTTGTTCTTTTTGCAGCTAGCGCTCACCATGGTCTTCACACTCGAAGATTTCGT
TGGGGACTGGCGACAGACAGCCGGCTACAACCTGGACCAAGTCCTTGAACAGGGAGGTGTGTCCAGTTTG
TTTCAGAATCTCGGGGTGTCCGTAACTCCGATCCAAAGGATTGTCCTGAGCGGTGAAAATGGGCTGAAGA
TCGACATCCATGTCATCATCCCGTATGAAGGTCTGAGCGGCGACCAAATGGGCCAGATCGAAAAAATTTT
TAAGGTGGTGTACCCTGTGGATGATCATCACTTTAAGGTGATCCTGCACTATGGCACACTGGTAATCGAC
GGGGTTACGCCGAACATGATCGACTATTTCGGACGGCCGTATGAAGGCATCGCCGTGTTCGACGGCAAAA
AGATCACTGTAACAGGGACCCTGTGGAACGGCAACAAAATTATCGACGAGCGCCTGATCAACCCCGACGG
CTCCCTGCTGTTCCGAGTAACCATCAACGGAGTGACCGGCTGGCGGCTGTGCGAACGCATTCTGGCGGGC
TCGAGCGGCGCGATCGCCATGGCGACGGAGGAGAAGAAGCCCGAGACCGAGGCCGCCAGAGCACAGCCAA
CCCCTTCGTCATCCGCCACTCAGAGCAAGCCTACACCTGTGAAGCCAAACTATGCTCTAAAGTTCACCCT
TGCTGGCCACACCAAAGCAGTGTCCTCCGTGAAATTCAGCCCGAATGGAGAGTGGCTGGCAAGTTCATCT
GCTGATAAACTTATTAAAATTTGGGGCGCGTATGATGGGAAATTTGAGAAAACCATATCTGGTCACAAGC
TGGGAATATCCGATGTAGCCTGGTCGTCAGATTCTAACCTTCTTGTTTCTGCCTCAGATGACAAAACCTT
GAAGATATGGGACGTGAGCTCGGGCAAGTGTCTGAAAACCCTGAAGGGACACAGTAATTATGTCTTTTGC
TGCAACTTCAATCCCCAGTCCAACCTTATTGTCTCAGGATCCTTTGACGAAAGCGTGAGGATATGGGATG
TGAAAACAGGGAAGTGCCTCAAGACTTTGCCAGCTCACTCGGATCCAGTCTCGGCCGTTCATTTTAATCG
TGATGGATCCTTGATAGTTTCAAGTAGCTATGATGGTCTCTGTCGCATCTGGGACACCGCCTCAGGCCAG
TGCCTGAAGACGCTCATCGATGACGACAACCCCCCCGTGTCTTTTGTGAAGTTCTCCCCGAACGGCAAAT
ACATCCTGGCCGCCACGCTGGACAACACTCTGAAGCTCTGGGACTACAGCAAGGGGAAGTGCCTGAAGAC
GTACACTGGCCACAAGAATGAGAAATACTGCATATTTGCCAATTTCTCTGTTACTGGTGGGAAGTGGATT
GTGTCTGGCTCAGAGGATAACCTTGTTTACATCTGGAACCTTCAGACGAAAGAGATTGTACAGAAACTAC
AAGGCCACACAGATGTCGTGATCTCAACAGCTTGTCACCCAACAGAAAACATCATCGCCTCTGCTGCGCT
AGAAAATGACAAAACAATTAAACTGTGGAAGAGTGACTGCGTTTAAACGAATTCGGGCTCGGTACCCGGG
GATCCTCTAGAAACACCTAGGCTCTCGTACGAAGTCAGCTGATAACGTCGACGTATTGCGGCCGCGGATC
ATAATCAGCCATACCACATTTGTAGAGGTTTTACTTGCTTTAAAAAACCTCCCACACCTCCCCCTGAACC
TGAAACATAAAATGAATGCAATTGTTGTTGTTAACTTGTTTATTGCAGCTTATAATGGTTACAAATAAAG
CAATAGCATCACAAATTTCACAAATAAAGCATTTTTTTCACTGCCGACGTCACGCGTCTT
Features (pLannotate 1.2.2; 17 found; start..end, strand, type, name):
     20..231     +  promoter       EF-1α core promoter: core promoter for human elongation factor EF-1α
    232..341     +  intron         EF-1α intron A (fragment): intron upstream of the start codon of human EF-1α
    967..1170    +  intron         EF-1α intron A: truncated intron upstream of the start codon of human EF-1α
   1557..2348    +  CDS            neo: KKA2_KLEPN - Also known as kan, nptII. Experimental evidence at protein level: Swiss-Prot protein existence level 1. Resistance to kanamycin, neomycin, paromomycin, ribostamycin, butirosin and gentamicin B. From Klebsiella pneumoniae.
   2375..2423    +  polyA_signal   poly(A) signal: synthetic polyadenylation signal
   2549..3137    +  rep_origin     ori: high-copy-number ColE1/pMB1/pBR322/pUC origin of replication
   3312..3968    -  CDS            cat: CAT_ECOLX - Experimental evidence at protein level: Swiss-Prot protein existence level 1. This enzyme is an effector of chloramphenicol resistance in bacteria. From Escherichia coli. This protein is used as a marker in many commonly used cloning vectors, such as pACYC184.
   4000..4047    -  promoter       EM7 promoter: synthetic bacterial promoter&nbsp
   4066..4253    -  promoter       CMV promoter (fragment): human cytomegalovirus (CMV) immediate early promoter
   4255..4620    -  enhancer       CMV enhancer: human cytomegalovirus immediate early enhancer
   4630..4652    +  promoter       minimal CMV promoter (fragment): human cytomegalovirus (CMV) immediate early promoter
   4678..4696    +  promoter       SP6 promoter: promoter for bacteriophage SP6 RNA polymerase
   4735..5247    +  CDS            Nluc: NanoLuc® luciferase human codon-optimized
   5269..6270    +  CDS            WDR5: WDR5_HUMAN - Also known as BIG3. Experimental evidence at protein level: Swiss-Prot protein existence level 1. Contributes to histone modification (PubMed:19131338, PubMed:19556245, PubMed:19103755, PubMed:20018852, PubMed:16600877, PubMed:16829960). May position the N-terminus of histone H3 for efficient trimethylation at 'Lys-4' (PubMed:16829960). As part of the MLL1/MLL complex it is involved in methylation and dimethylation at 'Lys-4' of histone H3 (PubMed:19556245). H3 'Lys-4' methylation represents a specific tag for epigenetic transcriptional activation (PubMed:18840606). As part of the
   6279..6311    +  misc_feature   MCS (fragment): pUC18/19 multiple cloning site
   6367..6450    +  CDS            large T antigen (fragment): large T antigen from SV40 (simian virus 40)
   6473..6554    +  polyA_signal   SV40 poly(A) signal: SV40 polyadenylation signal
