[The description below was written by a language model from this plasmid's Addgene catalogue record and pLannotate feature annotations shown in this document.]
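Description:
NanoLuc-WDR5 Fusion Vector is a mammalian expression plasmid built on the pFN31K Nluc CMV-neo Flexi Vector backbone, designed to produce human WDR5 fused at its N terminus to NanoLuc luciferase. It is propagated in E. coli as a high-copy plasmid through a ColE1/pUC-type origin and selected with kanamycin. The same neo (nptII) gene provides neomycin-class selection in mammalian cells.

In the annotated 6,570 nt sequence, the human codon-optimized Nluc coding sequence lies directly upstream of the unmutated WDR5 open reading frame on the same strand, consistent with a single fusion protein. The fusion is followed by a remnant of a multiple cloning site and an SV40 late-region fragment carrying the SV40 polyadenylation signal. An SP6 promoter just upstream of Nluc could support in vitro transcription.

The catalogue entry gives CMV as the promoter, but the automated annotation is less straightforward. It places only a short minimal CMV fragment in the forward orientation before SP6 and Nluc, while the CMV enhancer and a larger CMV promoter fragment are called on the opposite strand. On that strand they face an EM7 bacterial promoter and a chloramphenicol acetyltransferase gene. The table also reports an EF-1α core promoter with intron A fragments upstream of neo, which is terminated by a synthetic poly(A) signal. None of these elements is mentioned in the catalogue fields, and the record does not explain them.

WDR5 is a WD-repeat protein that acts within MLL complexes in histone H3 lysine 4 methylation. A luciferase-tagged version allows luminescent detection of the protein in transfected cells. The record states no purpose beyond expression of the fusion in mammalian cells.
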