Addgene plasmid #238642: NanoLuc-WDR5 Fusion Vector
Purpose: Express NanoLuc-WDR5 Fusion Protein in Mammalian Cells under a CMV promoter
Depositing lab: Promega Corporation.
Backbone
  Vector backbone: pFN31K Nluc CMV-neo Flexi(R) Vector
  Vector type: Mammalian Expression
  Selectable markers: Neomycin
Growth in bacteria
  Bacterial resistance: Kanamycin, 50 μg/mL
  Growth temperature: 37°C
  Growth strain: DH5alpha
  Copy number: High Copy
Gene/Insert
  Gene/Insert name: WDR5
  Species: H. sapiens (human)
  Mutation: None
  Entrez Gene: WDR5 (a.k.a. BIG-3, BIG3, CFAP89, SWD3)
  Promoter: CMV
  Tag / fusion protein: NanoLuc (R) (N terminal on backbone)
  Cloning method: Other
Terms and licenses: Academic/Nonprofit Terms; Industry Terms
How to cite: NanoLuc-WDR5 Fusion Vector was a gift from Promega Corporation (Addgene plasmid # 238642 ; http://n2t.net/addgene:238642 ; RRID:Addgene_238642)
